Addgene plasmid #71397: HR-TERT-SV40-GFP
Purpose: Homologues recombination donor plasmid fo the TERT promotor region introducing a SV-40 driven GFP marker in the TERT promotor. Includes 1kb of TERT coding region in right homologues arm.
Depositing lab: Thomas Cech. Depositing organization: University of Colorado, Boulder. Publication: A novel two-step genome editing strategy with CRISPR-Cas9 provides new insights into telomerase action and TERT gene expression. Xi L, Schmidt JC, Zaug AJ, Ascarrunz DR, Cech TR. Genome Biol. 2015 Nov 10;16(1):231. doi: 10.1186/s13059-015-0791-1. PubMed 26553065.
Backbone
  Vector backbone: pUC57
  Backbone size w/o insert (bp): 2000
  Total vector size (bp): 4500
Growth in bacteria
  Bacterial resistance: Kanamycin, 50 μg/mL
  Growth temperature: 37°C
  Growth strain: DH5alpha
  Copy number: High Copy
Gene/Insert
  Gene/Insert name: TERT
  Species: H. sapiens (human)
  Entrez Gene: TERT (a.k.a. CMM9, DKCA2, DKCB4, EST2, PFBMFT1, TCS1, TP2, TRT, hEST2, hTRT)
  Promoter: Endogenous TERT promotor
  Tag / fusion protein: SV-40 GFP insertion in TERT promotor
  Cloning method: Unknown
  Sequencing primers: 5′ M13f; 3′ M13r
Terms and licenses: Academic/Nonprofit Terms; Industry Terms: Not Available to Industry
How to cite: HR-TERT-SV40-GFP was a gift from Thomas Cech (Addgene plasmid # 71397 ; http://n2t.net/addgene:71397 ; RRID:Addgene_71397)
