[The description below was written by a language model from this plasmid's Addgene catalogue record and pLannotate feature annotations shown in this document.]
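Description:
HR-TERT-SV40-GFP is a homologous recombination donor plasmid built on a pUC57 backbone, designed for CRISPR-Cas9-assisted editing of the promoter region of the human TERT gene, which encodes the catalytic subunit of telomerase. It is propagated in E. coli as a high-copy plasmid through a ColE1/pUC-type origin and selected with kanamycin via an aph(3')-Ia cassette, which the annotation places downstream of the AmpR (bla) promoter. The remaining annotated backbone features are pUC-style cloning-site remnants (lacZα fragment, lac promoter and operator, CAP binding site, a lacI fragment) plus short bom and rop fragments. None of these plays a role in the editing function.

The payload is a marker cassette consisting of the SV40 enhancer/early promoter driving EGFP, terminated by a short synthetic polyadenylation signal. It sits between two stretches of human TERT locus sequence that serve as homology arms. The left arm is not annotated but presumably occupies the unannotated interval upstream of the SV40 promoter. The right arm follows the poly(A) signal and includes an hTERT coding fragment. The catalogue entry states that this arm carries about 1 kb of TERT coding region, whereas the feature table annotates only a roughly 220 bp hTERT match, and the space before the lac elements is well under 1 kb, so the stated extent is not confirmed by the annotation.

After a targeted double-strand break, recombination inserts the SV40-EGFP cassette into the endogenous TERT promoter, so that edited cells fluoresce and can be identified or enriched. The associated publication describes a two-step genome editing strategy, consistent with this marker insertion being an intermediate step, although the record does not detail the second step.
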