Features (pLannotate 1.2.2; 14 found; start..end, strand, type, name):
    137..236     +  misc_feature   bom (fragment): basis of mobility region from pBR322
    242..399     -  CDS            lacZα (fragment): LacZα fragment of β-galactosidase; lacZ fragment
    843..1172    +  promoter       SV40 promoter: SV40 enhancer and early promoter
   1179..1898    +  CDS            EGFP: the original enhanced GFP (Yang et al., 1996) mammalian codon-optimized
   1899..1947    +  polyA_signal   poly(A) signal: synthetic polyadenylation signal
   2117..2338    +  CDS            hTERT (fragment): human telomerase reverse transcriptase, the catalytic subunit of telomerase; TERT; prevents telomere shortening and allows postsenescent cells to proliferate beyond crisis (Counter et al., 1998); also known as EST2
   2444..2460    -  protein_bind   lac operator: The lac repressor binds to the lac operator to inhibit transcription in E. coli. This inhibition can be relieved by adding lactose or isopropyl-β-D-thiogalactopyranoside (IPTG). lac repressor encoded by lacI
   2468..2498    -  promoter       lac promoter: promoter for the E. coli lac operon
   2513..2534    -  protein_bind   CAP binding site: CAP binding activates transcription in the presence of cAMP. E. coli catabolite activator protein
   2547..2639    -  CDS            lacI (fragment): lac repressor; lacI; The lac repressor binds to the lac operator to inhibit transcription in E. coli. This inhibition can be relieved by adding lactose or isopropyl-β-D-thiogalactopyranoside (IPTG).
   2822..3410    -  rep_origin     ori: high-copy-number ColE1/pMB1/pBR322/pUC origin of replication
   3581..4396    -  CDS            KanR: aminoglycoside phosphotransferase; aph(3')-Ia; confers resistance to kanamycin in bacteria or G418 (Geneticin®) in eukaryotes
   4397..4501    -  promoter       AmpR promoter: bla
   4596..35      +  CDS            rop (fragment) (across the origin): Rop protein, which maintains plasmids at low copy number; rop
>Addgene plasmid #71397 | HR-TERT-SV40-GFP | depositor full sequence | sequence record 128453 | Full Plasmid sequence
TCGCGCGTTTCGGTGATGACGGTGAAAACCTCTGACACATGCAGCTCCCGGAGACGGTCACAGCTTGTCT
GTAAGCGGATGCCGGGAGCAGACAAGCCCGTCAGGGCGCGTCAGCGGGTGTTGGCGGGTGTCGGGGCTGG
CTTAACTATGCGGCATCAGAGCAGATTGTACTGAGAGTGCACCATATGCGGTGTGAAATACCGCACAGAT
GCGTAAGGAGAAAATACCGCATCAGGCGCCATTCGCCATTCAGGCTGCGCAACTGTTGGGAAGGGCGATC
GGTGCGGGCCTCTTCGCTATTACGCCAGCTGGCGAAAGGGGGATGTGCTGCAAGGCGATTAAGTTGGGTA
ACGCCAGGGTTTTCCCAGTCACGACGTTGTAAAACGACGGCCAGTGAATTCCCGGAGCCCGACGCCCCGC
GTCCGGACCTGGAGGCAGCCCTGGGTCTCCGGATCAGGCCAGCGGCCAAAGGGTCGCCGCACGCACCTGT
TCCCAGGGCCTCCACATCATGGCCCCTCCCTCGGGTTACCCCACAGCCTAGGCCGATTCGACCTCTCTCC
GCTGGGGCCCTCGCTGGCGTCCCTGCACCCTGGGAGCGCGAGCGGCGCGCGGGCGGGGAAGCGCGGCCCA
GACCCCCGGGTCCGCCCGGAGCAGCTGCGCTGTCGGGGCCAGGCCGGGCTCCCAGTGGATTCGCGGGCAC
AGACGCCCAGGACCGCGCTTCCCACGTGGCGGAGGGACTGGGGACCCGGGCACCCGTCCTGCCCCTTCAC
CTTCCAGCTCCGCCTCCTCCGCGCGGACCCCGCCCCGTCCCGACCCCTCCCGGGTGGTCGACCCTGTGGA
ATGTGTGTCAGTTAGGGTGTGGAAAGTCCCCAGGCTCCCCAGCAGGCAGAAGTATGCAAAGCATGCATCT
CAATTAGTCAGCAACCAGGTGTGGAAAGTCCCCAGGCTCCCCAGCAGGCAGAAGTATGCAAAGCATGCAT
CTCAATTAGTCAGCAACCATAGTCCCGCCCCTAACTCCGCCCATCCCGCCCCTAACTCCGCCCAGTTCCG
CCCATTCTCCGCCCCATGGCTGACTAATTTTTTTTATTTATGCAGAGGCCGAGGCCGCCTCGGCCTCTGA
GCTATTCCAGAAGTAGTGAGGAGGCTTTTTTGGAGGCCTAGGCTTTTGCAAAAAGCTCATGGTGAGCAAG
GGCGAGGAGCTGTTCACCGGGGTGGTGCCCATCCTGGTCGAGCTGGACGGCGACGTAAACGGCCACAAGT
TCAGCGTGTCCGGCGAGGGCGAGGGCGATGCCACCTACGGCAAGCTGACCCTGAAGTTCATCTGCACCAC
CGGCAAGCTGCCCGTGCCCTGGCCCACCCTCGTGACCACCCTGACCTACGGCGTGCAGTGCTTCAGCCGC
TACCCCGACCACATGAAGCAGCACGACTTCTTCAAGTCCGCCATGCCCGAAGGCTACGTCCAGGAGCGCA
CCATCTTCTTCAAGGACGACGGCAACTACAAGACCCGCGCCGAGGTGAAGTTCGAGGGCGACACCCTGGT
GAACCGCATCGAGCTGAAGGGCATCGACTTCAAGGAGGACGGCAACATCCTGGGGCACAAGCTGGAGTAC
AACTACAACAGCCACAACGTCTATATCATGGCCGACAAGCAGAAGAACGGCATCAAGGTGAACTTCAAGA
TCCGCCACAACATCGAGGACGGCAGCGTGCAGCTCGCCGACCACTACCAGCAGAACACCCCCATCGGCGA
CGGCCCCGTGCTGCTGCCCGACAACCACTACCTGAGCACCCAGTCCGCCCTGAGCAAAGACCCCAACGAG
AAGCGCGATCACATGGTCCTGCTGGAGTTCGTGACCGCCGCCGGGATCACTCTCGGCATGGACGAGCTGT
ACAAGTAAAATAAAATATCTTTATTTTCATTACATCTGTGTGTTGGTTTTTTGTGTGAGGATCTAAATGA
GTCTTCGGACCTCGCGGCCCCGGCCCAGCCCCCTCCGGGCCCTCCCAGCCCCTCCCCTTCCTTTCCGCGG
CCCCGCCCTCTCCTCGCGGCGCGAGTTTCAGGCAGCGCTGCGTCCTGCTGCGCACGTGGGAAGCCCTGGC
CCCGGCCACCCCCGCGATGCCGCGCGCTCCCCGCTGCCGAGCCGTGCGCTCCCTGCTGCGCAGCCACTAC
CGCGAGGTGCTGCCGCTGGCCACGTTCGTGCGGCGCCTGGGGCCCCAGGGCTGGCGGCTGGTGCAGCGCG
GGGACCCGGCGGCTTTCCGCGCGCTGGTGGCCCAGTGCCTGGTGTGCGTGCCCTGGGACGCACGGCCGCC
CCCCGCCGCCCCCTCCTTCCGCCAGGTGGGCCTCCCCGGGGTCGGCGTCCGGCTGGGGTTGAGGGCGGCC
GGGGGGAACCAGCGACATGCGAAGCTTGGCTCGAGCATGGTCATAGCTGTTTCCTGTGTGAAATTGTTAT
CCGCTCACAATTCCACACAACATACGAGCCGGAAGCATAAAGTGTAAAGCCTGGGGTGCCTAATGAGTGA
GCTAACTCACATTAATTGCGTTGCGCTCACTGCCCGCTTTCCAGTCGGGAAACCTGTCGTGCCAGCTGCA
TTAATGAATCGGCCAACGCGCGGGGAGAGGCGGTTTGCGTATTGGGCGCTCTTCCGCTTCCTCGCTCACT
GACTCGCTGCGCTCGGTCGTTCGGCTGCGGCGAGCGGTATCAGCTCACTCAAAGGCGGTAATACGGTTAT
CCACAGAATCAGGGGATAACGCAGGAAAGAACATGTGAGCAAAAGGCCAGCAAAAGGCCAGGAACCGTAA
AAAGGCCGCGTTGCTGGCGTTTTTCCATAGGCTCCGCCCCCCTGACGAGCATCACAAAAATCGACGCTCA
AGTCAGAGGTGGCGAAACCCGACAGGACTATAAAGATACCAGGCGTTTCCCCCTGGAAGCTCCCTCGTGC
GCTCTCCTGTTCCGACCCTGCCGCTTACCGGATACCTGTCCGCCTTTCTCCCTTCGGGAAGCGTGGCGCT
TTCTCATAGCTCACGCTGTAGGTATCTCAGTTCGGTGTAGGTCGTTCGCTCCAAGCTGGGCTGTGTGCAC
GAACCCCCCGTTCAGCCCGACCGCTGCGCCTTATCCGGTAACTATCGTCTTGAGTCCAACCCGGTAAGAC
ACGACTTATCGCCACTGGCAGCAGCCACTGGTAACAGGATTAGCAGAGCGAGGTATGTAGGCGGTGCTAC
AGAGTTCTTGAAGTGGTGGCCTAACTACGGCTACACTAGAAGAACAGTATTTGGTATCTGCGCTCTGCTG
AAGCCAGTTACCTTCGGAAAAAGAGTTGGTAGCTCTTGATCCGGCAAACAAACCACCGCTGGTAGCGGTG
GTTTTTTTGTTTGCAAGCAGCAGATTACGCGCAGAAAAAAAGGATCTCAAGAAGATCCTTTGATCTTTTC
TACGGGGTCTGACGCTCAGTGGAACGAAAACTCACGTTAAGGGATTTTGGTCATGAGATTATCAAAAAGG
ATCTTCACCTAGATCCTTTTAAATTAAAAATGAAGTTTTAAATCAATCTAAAGTATATATGAGTAAACTT
GGTCTGACAGTTAGAAAAACTCATCGAGCATCAAATGAAACTGCAATTTATTCATATCAGGATTATCAAT
ACCATATTTTTGAAAAAGCCGTTTCTGTAATGAAGGAGAAAACTCACCGAGGCAGTTCCATAGGATGGCA
AGATCCTGGTATCGGTCTGCGATTCCGACTCGTCCAACATCAATACAACCTATTAATTTCCCCTCGTCAA
AAATAAGGTTATCAAGTGAGAAATCACCATGAGTGACGACTGAATCCGGTGAGAATGGCAAAAGTTTATG
CATTTCTTTCCAGACTTGTTCAACAGGCCAGCCATTACGCTCGTCATCAAAATCACTCGCATCAACCAAA
CCGTTATTCATTCGTGATTGCGCCTGAGCGAGACGAAATACGCGATCGCTGTTAAAAGGACAATTACAAA
CAGGAATCGAATGCAACCGGCGCAGGAACACTGCCAGCGCATCAACAATATTTTCACCTGAATCAGGATA
TTCTTCTAATACCTGGAATGCTGTTTTCCCAGGGATCGCAGTGGTGAGTAACCATGCATCATCAGGAGTA
CGGATAAAATGCTTGATGGTCGGAAGAGGCATAAATTCCGTCAGCCAGTTTAGTCTGACCATCTCATCTG
TAACATCATTGGCAACGCTACCTTTGCCATGTTTCAGAAACAACTCTGGCGCATCGGGCTTCCCATACAA
TCGATAGATTGTCGCACCTGATTGCCCGACATTATCGCGAGCCCATTTATACCCATATAAATCAGCATCC
ATGTTGGAATTTAATCGCGGCCTAGAGCAAGACGTTTCCCGTTGAATATGGCTCATACTCTTCCTTTTTC
AATATTATTGAAGCATTTATCAGGGTTATTGTCTCATGAGCGGATACATATTTGAATGTATTTAGAAAAA
TAAACAAATAGGGGTTCCGCGCACATTTCCCCGAAAAGTGCCACCTGACGTCTAAGAAACCATTATTATC
ATGACATTAACCTATAAAAATAGGCGTATCACGAGGCCCTTTCGTC
