>Addgene plasmid #71397 | HR-TERT-SV40-GFP | addgene partial sequence | sequence record 132031 | M13pUC-Fwd 5'-CCCAGTCACGACGTTGTAAAACG-3'
CGGACCTGGAGGCAGCCCTGGGTCTCCGGATCAGGCCAGCGGCCAAAGGGTCGCCGCACGCACCTGTTCC
CAGGGCCTCCACATCATGGCCCCTCCCTCGGGTTACCCCACAGCCTAGGCCGATTCGACCTCTCTCCGCT
GGGGCCCTCGCTGGCGTCCCTGCACCCTGGGAGCGCGAGCGGCGCGCGGGCGGGGAAGCGCGGCCCAGAC
CCCCGGGTCCGCCCGGAGCAGCTGCGCTGTCGGGGCCAGGCCGGGCTCCCAGTGGATTCGCGGGCACAGA
CGCCCAGGACCGCGCTTCCCACGTGGCGGAGGGACTGGGGACCCGGGCACCCGTCCTGCCCCTTCACCTT
CCAGCTCC
