>Addgene plasmid #71397 | HR-TERT-SV40-GFP | addgene partial sequence | sequence record 132032 | M13-Rev 5'-CAGGAAACAGCTATGACC-3'
ACGCCGACCCCGGGGAGGCCCACCTGGCGGAAGGAGGGGGCGGCGGGGGGCGGCCGTGCGTCCCAGGGCA
CGCACACCAGGCACTGGGCCACCAGCGCGCGGAAAGCCGCCGGGTCCCCGCGCTGCACCAGCCGCCAGCC
CTGGGGCCCCAGGCGCCGCACGAACGTGGCCAGCGGCAGCACCTCGCGGTAGTGGCTGCGCAGCAGGGAG
CGCACGGCTCGGCAGCGGGGAGCGCGCGGCATCGCGGGGGTGGCCGGGGCCAGGGCTTCCCACGTGCGCA
GCAGGACGCAGCGCTGCCTGAAACTCGCGCCGCGAGGAGAGGGCGGGGCCGCGGAAAGGAAGGGGAGGGG
CTGGGAGGGCCCGGAGGGGGCTGGGCCGGGGCCGCGAGGTCCGAAGACTCATTTAGATCCTCACACAAAA
AACCAACACACAGATGTAATGAAAATAAAGATATTTTATTTTACTTGTACAGCTCGTCCATGCCGAGAGT
GATCCCGGCGGCGGTCACGAACTCCAGCAGGACCATGTGATCGCGCTTCTCGTTGGGGTCTTTGCTCAGG
GCGGACTGGGTGCTCAGGTAGTGGTTGTCGGGCAGCAGCACGGGGCCGTCGCCGATGGGGGTGTTCTGCT
GGTAGTGGTCGGCGAGCTGCACGCTGCCGTCCTCGATGTTGTGGCGGA
